>Addgene plasmid #216713 | pDEST14-Cys-SpyCatcher (Min) | addgene full sequence | sequence record 428947 | Addgene NGS Result
CGCAGACGTTTTGCAGCAGCAGTCGCTTCACGTTCGCTCGCGTATCGGTGATTCATTCTGCTAACCAGTA
AGGCAACCCCGCCAGCCTAGCCGGGTCCTCAACGACAGGAGCACGATCATGCGCACCCGTGGCCAGGACC
CAACGCTGCCCGAGATCTCGATCCCGCGAAATTAATACGACTCACTATAGGGAGACCACAACGGTTTCCC
TCTAGAAATAATTTTGTTTAACTTTAAGAAGGAGATATACATATGTCGTACTACCATCACCATCACCATC
ACGATTGCGACATCCCAACGACCGAAAACCTGTATTTTCAGGGCGATAGTGCTACCCATATTAAATTCTC
AAAACGTGATGAGGACGGCAAAGAGTTAGCTGGTGCAACTATGGAGTTGCGTGATTCATCTGGTAAAACT
ATTAGTACATGGATTTCAGATGGACAAGTGAAAGATTTCTACCTGTATCCAGGAAAATATACATTTGTCG
AAACCGCAGCACCAGACGGTTATGAGGTAGCAACTGCTATTACCTTTACAGTTAATGAGCAAGGTCAGGT
TACTGTAAATGGCTAAATGGTTGATGCTTGAGGATCCGAATTCGAGCTCCGTCGACAAGCTTGCGGCCGC
ACTCGAGCACCACCACCACCACCACTGAGATCCGGCTGCTAACAAAGCCCGAAAGGAAGCTGAGTTGGCT
GCTGCCACCGCTGAGCAATAACTAGCATAACCCCTTGGGGCCTCTAAACGGGTCTTGAGGGGTTTTTTGC
TGAAAGGAGGAACTATATCCGGATTGGCGAATGGG
[124 nt withheld, positions 806-929]
C
[91 nt withheld, positions 931-1021]
A
[49 nt withheld, positions 1023-1071]
CCTTTGACGTTGGAGTCCACGTTCTTT
[37 nt withheld, positions 1099-1135]
ACCCTATCTCGGTCTATTCTTTTGATTTATAAGGGATTTTGCCGATTTCGGCCTATTGGTTAAAAAATGA
GCTGATTTAACAAAAATTTAACGCGAATTTTAACAAAATATTAACGCTTACAATTTAGGTGGCACTTTTC
GGGGAAATGTGCGCGGAACCCCTATTTGTTTATTTTTCTAAATACATTCAAATATGTATCCGCTCATGAG
ACAATAACCCTGGTAAATGCTTCAATAATATTGAAAAAGGAAGAGTATGAGTATTCAACATTTCCGTGTC
GCCCTTATTCCCTTTTTTGCGGCATTTTGCCTTCCTGTTTTTGCTCACCCAGAAACGCTGGTGAAAGTAA
AAGATGCTGAAGATCAGTTGGGTGCACGAGTGGGTTACATCGAACTGGATCTCAACAGCGGTAAGATCCT
TGAGAGTTTTCGCCCCGAAGAACGTTTTCCAATGATGAGCACTTTTAAAGTTCTGCTATGTGGCGCGGTA
TTATCCCGTATTGACGCCGGGCAAGAGCAACTCGGTCGCCGCATACACTATTCTCAGAATGACTTGGTTG
AGTACTCACCAGTCACAGAAAAGCATCTTACGGATGGCATGACAGTAAGAGAATTATGCAGTGCTGCCAT
AACCATGAGTGATAACACTGCGGCCAACTTACTTCTGACAACGATCGGAGGACCGAAGGAGCTAACCGCT
TTTTTGCACAACATGGGGGATCATGTAACTCGCCTTGATCGTTGGGAACCGGAGCTGAATGAAGCCATAC
CAAACGACGAGCGTGACACCACGATGCCTGCAGCAATGGCAACAACGTTGCGCAAACTATTAACTGGCGA
ACTACTTACTCTAGCTTCCCGGCAACAATTAATAGACTGGATGGAGGCGGATAAAGTTGCAGGACCACTT
CTGCGCTCGGCCCTTCCGGCTGGCTGGTTTATTGCTGATAAATCTGGAGCCGGTGAGCGTGGGTCTCGCG
GTATCATTGCAGCACTGGGGCCAGATGGTAAGCCCTCCCGTATCGTAGTTATCTACACGACGGGGAGTCA
GGCAACTATGGATGAACGAAATAGACAGATCGCTGAGATAGGTGCCTCACTGATTAAGCATTGGTAACTG
TCAGACCAAGTTTACTCATATATACTTTAGATTGATTTAAAACTTCATTTTTAATTTAAAAGGATCTAGG
TGAAGATCCTTTTTGATAATCTCATGACCAAAATCCCTTAACGTGAGTTTTCGTTCCACTGAGCGTCAGA
CCCCGTAGAAAAGATCAAAGGATCTTCTTGAGATCCTTTTTTTCTGCGCGTAATCTGCTGCTTGCAAACA
AAAAAACCACCGCTACCAGCGGTGGTTTGTTTGCCGGATCAAGAGCTACCAACTCTTTTTCCGAAGGTAA
CTGGCTTCAGCAGAGCGCAGATACCAAATACTGTCCTTCTAGTGTAGCCGTAGTTAGGCCACCACTTCAA
GAACTCTGTAGCACCGCCTACATACCTCGCTCTGCTAATCCTGTTACCAGTGGCTGCTGCCAGTGGCGAT
AAGTCGTGTCTTACCGGGTTGGACTCAAGACGATAGTTACCGGATAAGGCGCAGCGGTCGGGCTGAACGG
GGGGTTCGTGCACACAGCCCAGCTTGGAGCGAACGACCTACACCGAACTGAGATACCTACAGCGTGAGCT
ATGAGAAAGCGCCACGCTTCCCGAAGGGAGAAAGGCGGACAGGTATCCGGTAAGCGGCAGGGTCGGAACA
GGAGAGCGCACGAGGGAGCTTCCAGGGGGAAACGCCTGGTATCTTTATAGTCCTGTCGGGTTTCGCCACC
TCTGACTTGAGCGTCGATTTTTGTGATGCTCGTCAGGGGGGCGGAGCCTATGGAAAAACGCCAGCAACGC
GGCCTTTTTACGGTTCCTGGCCTTTTGCTGGCCTTTTGCTCACATGTTCTTTCCTGCGTTATCCCCTGAT
TCTGTGGATAACCGTATTACCGCCTTTGAGTGAGCTGATACCGCTCGCCGCAGCCGAACGACCGAGCGCA
GCGAGTCAGTGAGCGAGGAAGCGGAAGAGCGCCTGATGCGGTATTTTCTCCTTACGCATCTGTGCGGTAT
TTCACACCGCAATGGTGCACTCTCAGTACAATCTGCTCTGATGCCGCATAGTTAAGCCAGTATACACTCC
GCTATCGCTACGTGACTGGGTCATGGCTGCGCCCCGACACCCGCCAACACCCGCTGACGCGCCCTGACGG
GCTTGTCTGCTCCCGGCATCCGCTTACAGACAAGCTGTGACCGTCTCCGGGAGCTGCATGTGTCAGAGGT
TTTCACCGTCATCACCGAAACGCGCGAGGCAGCTGCGGTAAAGCTCATCAGCGTGGTCGTGAAGCGATTC
ACAGATGTCTGCCTGTTCATCCGCGTCCAGCTCGTTGAGCTTCTCCAGAAGCGTTAATGTCTGGCTTCTG
ATAAAGCGGGCCATGTTAAGGGCGGTTTTTTCCTGTTTGGTCACTGATGCCTCCGTGTAAGGGGGATTTC
TGTTCATGGGGGTAATGATACCGATGAAACGAGAGAGGATGCTCACGATACGGGTTACTGATGATGAACA
TGCCCGGTTACTGGAACGTTGTGAGGGTAAACAACTGGCGGTATGGATGCGGCGGGACCAGAGAAAAATC
ACTCAGGGTCAATGCCAGCGCTTCGTTAATACAGATGTAGGTGTTCCACAGGGTAGCCAGCAGCATCCTG
CGATGCAGATCCGGAACATAATGGTGCAGGGCGCTGACTTCCGCGTTTCCAGACTTTACGAAACACGGAA
ACCGAAGACCATTCATGTTGTTGCTCAGGT
Features (pLannotate 1.2.2; 14 found; start..end, strand, type, name):
    173..191     +  promoter       T7 promoter: promoter for bacteriophage T7 RNA polymerase
    223..245     +  RBS            RBS: efficient ribosome binding site from bacteriophage T7 gene 10 (Olins and Rangwala, 1989)
    263..282     +  CDS            8xHis (fragment): 8xHis affinity tag
    304..324     +  CDS            TEV site: tobacco etch virus (TEV) protease recognition and cleavage site
    638..655     +  CDS            9xHis (fragment): 9xHis affinity tag
    665..714     +  CDS            SET1 (fragment): solubility-enhancement tag derived from T7 phage gene 10B
    722..769     +  terminator     T7 terminator: transcription terminator for bacteriophage T7 RNA polymerase
    806..1234    +  rep_origin     f1 ori (sequence partly withheld): f1 bacteriophage origin of replication; arrow indicates direction of (+) strand synthesis
   1287..1391    +  promoter       AmpR promoter: bla
   1392..2252    +  CDS            AmpR: β-lactamase; bla; confers resistance to ampicillin, carbenicillin, and related antibiotics
   2423..3011    +  rep_origin     ori: high-copy-number ColE1/pMB1/pBR322/pUC origin of replication
   3197..3336    -  misc_feature   bom: basis of mobility region from pBR322
   3438..3629    -  CDS            rop: Rop protein, which maintains plasmids at low copy number; rop
   3646..61      +  CDS            YPB1_ECOLX (across the origin): Protein predicted: Swiss-Prot protein existence level 4. From Escherichia coli.
