[The description below was written by a language model from this plasmid's Addgene catalogue record and pLannotate feature annotations shown in this document.]
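Description:
pDEST14-Cys-SpyCatcher (Min) is a bacterial expression plasmid built on the pDEST14 backbone for producing a truncated, minimal form of SpyCatcher that carries a free cysteine for site-specific labeling. SpyCatcher is the engineered protein partner, derived from a Streptococcus pyogenes adhesin domain, that spontaneously forms a covalent isopeptide bond with the short SpyTag peptide. The 312 bp insert encodes the shortened version, and the record refers to the original published description of that truncation for the exact changes. Part of the plasmid was derived from an earlier SpyCatcher expression construct.

The sequenced plasmid is 3,965 nt. Expression is driven by a T7 promoter followed by the phage T7 gene 10 ribosome binding site, so production requires a host that supplies T7 RNA polymerase. The reading frame opens with an N-terminal polyhistidine tag (catalogued as 6xHis) for metal-affinity purification, followed by a TEV protease site that allows tag removal ahead of the Cys-SpyCatcher coding region. The SpyCatcher region itself is not annotated in the feature table but falls in the gap after the TEV site. Downstream, the annotation software also flags a second short His-like stretch and a fragment resembling a T7 gene 10B-derived solubility tag just before the T7 terminator. The record does not say whether these are translated, and they may simply be vector-derived remnants.

The plasmid is maintained through a ColE1/pBR322-type origin accompanied by the bom and rop elements, which typically moderate copy number (the catalogue lists copy number as unknown). It also has an f1 origin, and selection is by ampicillin resistance via β-lactamase. According to the associated publication, the purified, cysteine-labeled protein serves as a detection reagent in the STReTCh approach for sensing mechanical forces across proteins in cells.
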