Addgene plasmid #216713: pDEST14-Cys-SpyCatcher (Min)
Purpose: Expresses truncated minimal form of SpyCatcher with free cysteine for labeling in bacteria. See also Li...Howarth, J Mol. Biol., 2014
Depositing lab: Alex Dunn. Depositing organization: Stanford University. Publication: Facile detection of mechanical forces across proteins in cells with STReTCh. Zhong BL, Vachharajani VT, Dunn AR. Cell Rep Methods. 2022 Sep 2;2(9):100278. doi: 10.1016/j.crmeth.2022.100278. eCollection 2022 Sep 19. PubMed 36160040.
Backbone
  Vector backbone: pDEST14
  Vector type: Bacterial Expression
Growth in bacteria
  Bacterial resistance: Ampicillin, 100 μg/mL
  Growth temperature: 37°C
  Growth strain: DH5alpha
  Copy number: Unknown
Gene/Insert
  Gene/Insert name: Cys-SpyCatcher (Min)
  Species: Synthetic; S. pyogenes
  Insert size (bp): 312
  Mutation: See Li...Howarth, J. Mol. Biol., 2014
  Tag / fusion protein: 6xHis (N terminal on backbone)
Resource information
  A portion of this plasmid was derived from a plasmid made by: Mark Howarth (Addgene plasmid # 35044)
Terms and licenses: Academic/Nonprofit Terms; Industry Terms: Not Available to Industry
Depositor comments: Truncated SpyCatcher sequence was reported in Li...Howarth, J. Mol. Biol., 2014
How to cite: pDEST14-Cys-SpyCatcher (Min) was a gift from Alex Dunn (Addgene plasmid # 216713 ; http://n2t.net/addgene:216713 ; RRID:Addgene_216713)
